Addgene plasmid #175201: pCfB8150
Purpose: Xenopus oocyte expression vector containing YAL022C. Contains T7 RNA polymerase binding site, and adds polyA tail to YAL022C. Used for generation of mRNA, for injection into xenopus laevis oocytes.
Depositing lab: Irina Borodina. Depositing organization: Danmarks Tekniske Universitet. Publication: Deorphanizing solute carriers in Saccharomyces cerevisiae for secondary uptake of xenobiotic compounds. Moller-Hansen I, Saez-Saez J, van der Hoek SA, Dyekjaer JD, Christensen HB, Wright Muelas M, O'Hagan S, Kell DB, Borodina I. Front Microbiol. 2024 Apr 12;15:1376653. doi: 10.3389/fmicb.2024.1376653. PubMed 38680917.
Backbone
  Vector backbone: pNB1u/pLIFE016
  Backbone size w/o insert (bp): 3099
  Vector type: mRNA expression, injection into xenopus oocytes
Growth in bacteria
  Bacterial resistance: Ampicillin, 100 μg/mL
  Growth temperature: 37°C
  Growth strain: DH5alpha
  Copy number: High Copy
Gene/Insert
  Gene/Insert name: YAL022C
  Species: S. cerevisiae (budding yeast)
  Promoter: T7
  Tag / fusion protein: PolyA (C terminal on insert)
  Cloning method: Restriction Enzyme; 5′ cloning site Nt.BbvCI (not destroyed); 3′ cloning site USER cloning (unknown if destroyed)
  Sequencing primers: 5′ AAGGCGATTAAGTTGGGT; 3′ GTGTTCTTGAGGCTGGTTTA
Terms and licenses: Academic/Nonprofit Terms; Industry Terms: Not Available to Industry
Depositor comments: Generated by USER cloning
How to cite: pCfB8150 was a gift from Irina Borodina (Addgene plasmid # 175201 ; http://n2t.net/addgene:175201 ; RRID:Addgene_175201)
