[The description below was written by a language model from this plasmid's Addgene catalogue record and pLannotate feature annotations shown in this document.]
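Description:
pCfB8150 is a Xenopus oocyte expression vector built on the pNB1u/pLIFE016 backbone. It serves as a template for in vitro synthesis of mRNA rather than for direct expression in cells. It is propagated in E. coli as a high-copy plasmid from a ColE1/pUC-type origin and selected with ampicillin through the β-lactamase gene. The full sequence record is 4,655 nt. It also carries remnants typical of pUC/pBR322-derived cloning vectors (lac promoter and operator, CAP site, and fragments of lacZα, lacI, rop and bom), which have no role in the intended use.

The insert is the Saccharomyces cerevisiae open reading frame YAL022C, annotated in the feature table as FUN26. This is a nucleoside transporter with broad selectivity for uridine, adenosine and cytidine, thought to act across intracellular membranes. The coding sequence was introduced by USER cloning. Because the map is circular, the T7 promoter and the Xenopus β-globin 5'-UTR at the end of the numbered sequence lie directly upstream of the coding sequence, and the Xenopus β-globin 3'-UTR follows it. The globin UTRs are standard elements that improve translation and stability of injected transcripts in oocytes. The record states that the vector also adds a polyA tail to the transcript, although no polyA tract is annotated separately. An SP6 promoter sits downstream in the opposite orientation.

T7 RNA polymerase transcription from this plasmid gives YAL022C mRNA for injection into Xenopus laevis oocytes. The associated publication used this heterologous system to characterise yeast solute carriers and their uptake of xenobiotic compounds.
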