Features (pLannotate 1.2.2; 16 found; start..end, strand, type, name):
     30..1580    +  CDS            FUN26: FUN26_YEAST - Experimental evidence at protein level: Swiss-Prot protein existence level 1. Has broad nucleoside selectivity (uridine, adenosine and cytidine) and most likely functions to transport nucleosides across intracellular membranes. From Saccharomyces cerevisiae (strain ATCC 204508 / S288c) (Baker's yeast).
   1688..1813    +  3'UTR          Xenopus globin 3'-UTR: 3'-UTR of the major beta-globin gene of Xenopus laevis
   1904..1922    -  promoter       SP6 promoter: promoter for bacteriophage SP6 RNA polymerase
   1964..1980    -  protein_bind   lac operator: The lac repressor binds to the lac operator to inhibit transcription in E. coli. This inhibition can be relieved by adding lactose or isopropyl-β-D-thiogalactopyranoside (IPTG). lac repressor encoded by lacI
   1988..2018    -  promoter       lac promoter: promoter for the E. coli lac operon
   2033..2054    -  protein_bind   CAP binding site: CAP binding activates transcription in the presence of cAMP. E. coli catabolite activator protein
   2067..2159    -  CDS            lacI (fragment): lac repressor; lacI; The lac repressor binds to the lac operator to inhibit transcription in E. coli. This inhibition can be relieved by adding lactose or isopropyl-β-D-thiogalactopyranoside (IPTG).
   2342..2930    -  rep_origin     ori: high-copy-number ColE1/pMB1/pBR322/pUC origin of replication
   3101..3961    -  CDS            AmpR: β-lactamase; bla; confers resistance to ampicillin, carbenicillin, and related antibiotics
   3962..4066    -  promoter       AmpR promoter: bla
   4161..4196    +  CDS            rop (fragment): Rop protein, which maintains plasmids at low copy number; rop
   4298..4397    +  misc_feature   bom (fragment): basis of mobility region from pBR322
   4403..4560    -  CDS            lacZα (fragment): LacZα fragment of β-galactosidase; lacZ fragment
   4563..4581    +  promoter       T7 promoter: promoter for bacteriophage T7 RNA polymerase
   4589..4606    +  misc_feature   MCS (fragment): pUC18/19 multiple cloning site
   4613..4655    +  5'UTR          Xenopus globin 5'-UTR: translational enhancer from the 5'-UTR of the major beta-globin gene of Xenopus laevis
>Addgene plasmid #175201 | pCfB8150 | addgene full sequence | sequence record 348147 | Addgene NGS Result
CAGATCAATTCCCGGGGCTGAGGCTTAATATGAGTACTAGTGCGGACACTGATACCATCAAGAAGCCAAT
CCTTGCGGTGCCAGAGCCTGCACTGGCCGATACGCATTCAGAGGAGATATCACGCTCTGGAGAAGAACAT
GAATCAGAGAACAACGAGCACTCAGATGAAGAAGGCGATAATTATTCTGAAAGAGAGCAATCTGTGTCAA
CCGAACCACTGGATACATTGCCGTTAAGAAAAAAGTTGAAAAATCTTTCATATATTACATTTTTCGCCAT
AGGAATAGGTCTTTTATGGCCGTGGAACTGTATCCTCAGTGCCTCGCAATATTTTAAGCACGATATTTTC
AAAGACACCTCCATTTGGGCAAAGATCTTCACAAGCTCTATGATGTCCTTTTCTACCATATCGTCAATGC
TGTTCAACATCTACTTGGCCAAAAGACAGTACAAATACTCGAGAAGGGTCATAAACGGGCTTGTGTGGGA
GATTATTGTCTTTACTGTCATGTGCTTCTTTACAATTTTGCATTTCCTTTTACCTAAATGGTTCAATTTC
ATGTTTATAATGATGCTTGTAGTGATCAGTTCCATGGGGACAGCCATGACACAGAATGGTATCATGGCCA
TAGCCAACGTCTTCGGTTCCGAGTACAGTCAAGGTGTCATGGTGGGGCAAGCCGTTGCTGGTGTCCTGCC
CTCCCTAGTGCTTTTTGCCCTAGCTTTCATCGAGAACTCTTCTGTGTCTACTACGGGCGGGATTCTTCTA
TACTTTTTTACCACAACACTCGTGGTCACCATTTGTGTGGTCATGTTCAGCGTGAGCAAAATCAGTCGGA
AAGTGAACGAGAATTGGAATGTGGAAGACGGACATATCACTGATGTGTTGTTAGGGTCTCTGCGCTCCAA
TGAGGAGGAAATCCGTATTGTTGGCCGCATTGACCAAATGGAGGATGAAGACCACCGCCGCACCAACGGC
ACTCGCGACGACAACGACGAAGGTGAGGAACTCCAACTAAAAGTGCCTTTCGAGGTCTTATTTGCCAAAC
TAAAGTACCTGGTTCTTTCCATATTCACCACGTTTGTCGTAACTCTTGTTTTTCCTGTATTTGCGTCTGC
CACCTACGTGACAGGGCTTCCTTTAAGCAACGCACAGTACATACCTCTCATATTCACGCTGTGGAACCTA
GGCGACCTTTACGGAAGAGTCATTGCCGACTGGCCCATGTTCCGTGACCAGAAATTTACGCCACGCAAAA
CCTTCATCTACTCATTGTTGCGGGTGGCCGCAATACCACTGTTCTTGATGTTCACAGCCATCACCTCCTC
TTCAAGCGGCGATGAAGAGCACAATGGCTCCGTAATCGTTGACTTGTGTTACATGCTACTGCAGTTCCTT
TTCGGCGTAACCAACGGGCACGTCATCTCTATGAGTTTCATGAAGGTGCCAGAGCAACTGGACAACGACG
ACGAGAAGGAAGCGGCCGGTGGATTCACTAATATTTTCGTTTCTACAGGACTAGCTCTGGGCAGCATCAT
AAGCTACGTATTCGTCTTCATAATTGACTTTATTATCAGGTGAATTAAACCTCAGCGAATTCGTGAGAAA
GCTTGGGAATAGGCCTTTCAGATCTGCCCGAGACCATGGATGAAGTATCTAGAAATAGCTTGATCTGGTT
ACCACTAAACCAGCCTCAAGAACACCCGAATGGAGTCTCTAAGCTACATAATACCAACTTACACTTTACA
AAATGTTGTCCCCCAAAATGTAGCCATTCGTATCTGCTCCTAAWAAAAARAAAGTTTCTTCACATTCTAA
AAAAAAAAAAAAAAAAAAAAAAAAAAAAAAAAMCCCCCCCCCCCCCCCCCTGCAGGCGGCCGCCTCGAGG
CTAGCTTGAGTATTCTATAGTGTCACCTAAATAGCTTGGCGTAATCATGGTCATAGCTGTTTCCTGTGTG
AAATTGTTATCCGCTCACAATTCCACACAACATACGAGCCGGAAGCATAAAGTGTAAAGCCTGGGGTGCC
TAATGAGTGAGCTAACTCACATTAATTGCGTTGCGCTCACTGCCCGCTTTCCAGTCGGGAAACCTGTCGT
GCCAGCTGCATTAATGAATCGGCCAACGCGCGGGGAGAGGCGGTTTGCGTATTGGGCGCTCTTCCGCTTC
CTCGCTCACTGACTCGCTGCGCTCGGTCGTTCGGCTGCGGCGAGCGGTATCAGCTCACTCAAAGGCGGTA
ATACGGTTATCCACAGAATCAGGGGATAACGCAGGAAAGAACATGTGAGCAAAAGGCCAGCAAAAGGCCA
GGAACCGTAAAAAGGCCGCGTTGCTGGCGTTTTTCCATAGGCTCCGCCCCCCTGACGAGCATCACAAAAA
TCGACGCTCAAGTCAGAGGTGGCGAAACCCGACAGGACTATAAAGATACCAGGCGTTTCCCCCTGGAAGC
TCCCTCGTGCGCTCTCCTGTTCCGACCCTGCCGCTTACCGGATACCTGTCCGCCTTTCTCCCTTCGGGAA
GCGTGGCGCTTTCTCATAGCTCACGCTGTAGGTATCTCAGTTCGGTGTAGGTCGTTCGCTCCAAGCTGGG
CTGTGTGCACGAACCCCCCGTTCAGCCCGACCGCTGCGCCTTATCCGGTAACTATCGTCTTGAGTCCAAC
CCGGTAAGACACGACTTATCGCCACTGGCAGCAGCCACTGGTAACAGGATTAGCAGAGCGAGGTATGTAG
GCGGTGCTACAGAGTTCTTGAAGTGGTGGCCTAACTACGGCTACACTAGAAGAACAGTATTTGGTATCTG
CGCTCTGCTGAAGCCAGTTACCTTCGGAAAAAGAGTTGGTAGCTCTTGATCCGGCAAACAAACCACCGCT
GGTAGCGGTGGTTTTTTTGTTTGCAAGCAGCAGATTACGCGCAGAAAAAAAGGATCTCAAGAAGATCCTT
TGATCTTTTCTACGGGGTCTGACGCTCAGTGGAACGAAAACTCACGTTAAGGGATTTTGGTCATGAGATT
ATCAAAAAGGATCTTCACCTAGATCCTTTTAAATTAAAAATGAAGTTTTAAATCAATCTAAAGTATATAT
GAGTAAACTTGGTCTGACAGTTACCAATGCTTAATCAGTGAGGCACCTATCTCAGCGATCTGTCTATTTC
GTTCATCCATAGTTGCCTGACTCCCCGTCGTGTAGATAACTACGATACGGGAGGGCTTACCATCTGGCCC
CAGTGCTGCAATGATACCGCGAGACCCACGCTCACCGGCTCCAGATTTATCAGCAATAAACCAGCCAGCC
GGAAGGGCCGAGCGCAGAAGTGGTCCTGCAACTTTATCCGCCTCCATCCAGTCTATTAATTGTTGCCGGG
AAGCTAGAGTAAGTAGTTCGCCAGTTAATAGTTTGCGCAACGTTGTTGCCATTGCTACAGGCATCGTGGT
GTCACGCTCGTCGTTTGGTATGGCTTCATTCAGCTCCGGTTCCCAACGATCAAGGCGAGTTACATGATCC
CCCATGTTGTGCAAAAAAGCGGTTAGCTCCTTCGGTCCTCCGATCGTTGTCAGAAGTAAGTTGGCCGCAG
TGTTATCACTCATGGTTATGGCAGCACTGCATAATTCTCTTACTGTCATGCCATCCGTAAGATGCTTTTC
TGTGACTGGTGAGTACTCAACCAAGTCATTCTGAGAATAGTGTATGCGGCGACCGAGTTGCTCTTGCCCG
GCGTCAATACGGGATAATACCGCGCCACATAGCAGAACTTTAAAAGTGCTCATCATTGGAAAACGTTCTT
CGGGGCGAAAACTCTCAAGGATCTTACCGCTGTTGAGATCCAGTTCGATGTAACCCACTCGTGCACCCAA
CTGATCTTCAGCATCTTTTACTTTCACCAGCGTTTCTGGGTGAGCAAAAACAGGAAGGCAAAATGCCGCA
AAAAAGGGAATAAGGGCGACACGGAAATGTTGAATACTCATACTCTTCCTTTTTCAATATTATTGAAGCA
TTTATCAGGGTTATTGTCTCATGAGCGGATACATATTTGAATGTATTTAGAAAAATAAACAAATAGGGGT
TCCGCGCACATTTCCCCGAAAAGTGCCACCTGACGTCTAAGAAACCATTATTATCATGACATTAACCTAT
AAAAATAGGCGTATCACGAGGCCCTTTCGTCTCGCGCGTTTCGGTGATGACGGTGAAAACCTCTGACACA
TGCAGCTCCCGGAGACGGTCACAGCTTGTCTGTAAGCGGATGCCGGGAGCAGACAAGCCCGTCAGGGCGC
GTCAGCGGGTGTTGGCGGGTGTCGGGGCTGGCTTAACTATGCGGCATCAGAGCAGATTGTACTGAGAGTG
CACCATATGCGGTGTGAAATACCGCACAGATGCGTAAGGAGAAAATACCGCATCAGGCGCCATTCGCCAT
TCAGGCTGCGCAACTGTTGGGAAGGGCGATCGGTGCGGGCCTCTTCGCTATTACGCCAGCTGGCGAAAGG
GGGATGTGCTGCAAGGCGATTAAGTTGGGTAACGCCAGGGTTTTCCCAGTCACGACGTTGTAAAACGACG
GCCAGTGAATTGTAATACGACTCACTATAGGGCGAATTAATTCGAGCTCGGTACCCAGCTTGCTTGTTCT
TTTTGCAGAAGCTCAGAATAAACGCTCAACTTTGG
