>Addgene plasmid #175201 | pCfB8150 | depositor partial sequence | sequence record 339691 | YAL022C
ATGAGTACTAGTGCGGACACTGATACCATCAAGAAGCCAATCCTTGCGGTGCCAGAGCCTGCACTGGCCG
ATACGCATTCAGAGGAGATATCACGCTCTGGAGAAGAACATGAATCAGAGAACAACGAGCACTCAGATGA
AGAAGGCGATAATTATTCTGAAAGAGAGCAATCTGTGTCAACCGAACCACTGGATACATTGCCGTTAAGA
AAAAAGTTGAAAAATCTTTCATATATTACATTTTTCGCCATAGGAATAGGTCTTTTATGGCCGTGGAACT
GTATCCTCAGTGCCTCGCAATATTTTAAGCACGATATTTTCAAAGACACCTCCATTTGGGCAAAGATCTT
CACAAGCTCTATGATGTCCTTTTCTACCATATCGTCAATGCTGTTCAACATCTACTTGGCCAAAAGACAG
TACAAATACTCGAGAAGGGTCATAAACGGGCTTGTGTGGGAGATTATTGTCTTTACTGTCATGTGCTTCT
TTACAATTTTGCATTTCCTTTTACCTAAATGGTTCAATTTCATGTTTATAATGATGCTTGTAGTGATCAG
TTCCATGGGGACAGCCATGACACAGAATGGTATCATGGCCATAGCCAACGTCTTCGGTTCCGAGTACAGT
CAAGGTGTCATGGTGGGGCAAGCCGTTGCTGGTGTCCTGCCCTCCCTAGTGCTTTTTGCCCTAGCTTTCA
TCGAGAACTCTTCTGTGTCTACTACGGGCGGGATTCTTCTATACTTTTTTACCACAACACTCGTGGTCAC
CATTTGTGTGGTCATGTTCAGCGTGAGCAAAATCAGTCGGAAAGTGAACGAGAATTGGAATGTGGAAGAC
GGACATATCACTGATGTGTTGTTAGGGTCTCTGCGCTCCAATGAGGAGGAAATCCGTATTGTTGGCCGCA
TTGACCAAATGGAGGATGAAGACCACCGCCGCACCAACGGCACTCGCGACGACAACGACGAAGGTGAGGA
ACTCCAACTAAAAGTGCCTTTCGAGGTCTTATTTGCCAAACTAAAGTACCTGGTTCTTTCCATATTCACC
ACGTTTGTCGTAACTCTTGTTTTTCCTGTATTTGCGTCTGCCACCTACGTGACAGGGCTTCCTTTAAGCA
ACGCACAGTACATACCTCTCATATTCACGCTGTGGAACCTAGGCGACCTTTACGGAAGAGTCATTGCCGA
CTGGCCCATGTTCCGTGACCAGAAATTTACGCCACGCAAAACCTTCATCTACTCATTGTTGCGGGTGGCC
GCAATACCACTGTTCTTGATGTTCACAGCCATCACCTCCTCTTCAAGCGGCGATGAAGAGCACAATGGCT
CCGTAATCGTTGACTTGTGTTACATGCTACTGCAGTTCCTTTTCGGCGTAACCAACGGGCACGTCATCTC
TATGAGTTTCATGAAGGTGCCAGAGCAACTGGACAACGACGACGAGAAGGAAGCGGCCGGTGGATTCACT
AATATTTTCGTTTCTACAGGACTAGCTCTGGGCAGCATCATAAGCTACGTATTCGTCTTCATAATTGACT
TTATTATCAGGTAG
